Addgene plasmid #198961: pGL0_48 [ble]
Purpose: Level 0 part
Depositing lab: Charlie Gilbert & Nili Ostrov & Cultivarium Tools. Depositing organization: Cultivarium, Convergent Research. Publication: A scalable framework for high-throughput identification of functional origins of replication in non-model bacteria. Gilbert C, Brumwell SL, Crits-Christoph A, Kang SC, Martin-Moldes Z, Alsharif W, Esmurria A, Nguyen M-A, Lee HH, Ostrov N. bioRxiv 2023.05.19.541510 10.1101/2023.05.19.541510.
Backbone
  Vector backbone: pGLDV_17
  Vector type: Synthetic Biology
Growth in bacteria
  Bacterial resistance: Chloramphenicol, 25 μg/mL
  Growth temperature: 37°C
  Growth strain: E. coli Zymo 10B
  Copy number: High Copy
Gene/Insert
  Gene/Insert name: ble
  Species: Streptoalloteichus hindustanus
  Cloning method: Unknown
Resource information
  A portion of this plasmid was derived from a plasmid made by: John Dueber (Lee et al. 2015 https://doi.org/10.1021/sb500366v)
Terms and licenses: Academic/Nonprofit Terms; Industry Terms: Not Available to Industry
How to cite: pGL0_48 [ble] was a gift from Charlie Gilbert & Nili Ostrov & Cultivarium Tools (Addgene plasmid # 198961 ; http://n2t.net/addgene:198961 ; RRID:Addgene_198961)
