[The description below was written by a language model from this plasmid's Addgene catalogue record and pLannotate feature annotations shown in this document.]
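Description:
pGL0_48 [ble] is a small (about 2.7 kb) synthetic-biology part plasmid, catalogued as a "Level 0 part" and built on the pGLDV_17 backbone, a portion of which derives from an earlier published modular cloning toolkit. In hierarchical assembly schemes, a Level 0 plasmid stores a single basic DNA part in a standard entry vector, from which it can be excised and combined with other parts into larger constructs. The record lists the cloning method as unknown and does not annotate any flanking restriction or assembly sites, so the exact assembly format cannot be stated from the available fields. The plasmid is maintained in E. coli through a high-copy ColE1/pUC-type origin and selected with chloramphenicol, with resistance provided by a cat (chloramphenicol acetyltransferase) gene driven by its native cat promoter and followed by the phage lambda t0 terminator.

The stored part is the ble coding sequence from Streptoalloteichus hindustanus. It encodes a binding protein with strong affinity for bleomycin-family antibiotics and confers resistance by sequestering the drug rather than modifying it. No promoter, ribosome binding site or terminator is annotated next to ble, which fits a bare coding-sequence part meant to be paired with regulatory parts during assembly rather than expressed from this plasmid. Short fragments of a lac operator and lacZα are also detected and are probably backbone remnants rather than functional elements. The associated work concerns high-throughput identification of functional origins of replication in non-model bacteria, so this part presumably serves as a selectable-marker module for such assembled plasmids, though the record does not state this.
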