Features (pLannotate 1.2.2; 7 found; start..end, strand, type, name):
     82..453     +  CDS            ble: BLE_STRHI - Experimental evidence at protein level: Swiss-Prot protein existence level 1. Binding protein with a strong affinity to the bleomycin family of antibiotics. From Streptoalloteichus hindustanus.
    740..755     -  protein_bind   lac operator (fragment): The lac repressor binds to the lac operator to inhibit transcription in E. coli. This inhibition can be relieved by adding lactose or isopropyl-β-D-thiogalactopyranoside (IPTG). lac repressor encoded by lacI
    906..1494    -  rep_origin     ori: high-copy-number ColE1/pMB1/pBR322/pUC origin of replication
   1627..1721    -  terminator     lambda t0 terminator: transcription terminator from phage lambda
   1745..2401    -  CDS            cat: CAT_ECOLX - Experimental evidence at protein level: Swiss-Prot protein existence level 1. This enzyme is an effector of chloramphenicol resistance in bacteria. From Escherichia coli. This protein is used as a marker in many commonly used cloning vectors, such as pACYC184.
   2402..2504    -  promoter       cat promoter: promoter of the E. coli cat gene encoding chloramphenicol acetyltransferase
   2579..2622    -  CDS            lacZα (fragment): LacZα fragment of β-galactosidase; lacZ fragment
>Addgene plasmid #198961 | pGL0_48 [ble] | addgene full sequence | sequence record 401239 | Addgene NGS Result
TAGCGTGCGAACAGCACGCTATTGTTGTATCATTACTCGCATCCATTCTCAGGCTGTCTCGTCTCGTCTC
CGAGGTCTCAAATGGCTAAATTAACATCTGCCGTTCCTGTTTTAACAGCTAGGGATGTTGCAGGTGCTGT
AGAGTTTTGGACAGATAGGTTAGGATTCTCAAGAGACTTTGTTGAGGACGATTTTGCTGGTGTTGTCAGG
GATGACGTTACTTTATTTATCTCAGCAGTCCAAGATCAAGTTGTCCCTGATAATACATTGGCTTGGGTCT
GGGTCAGGGGTTTAGATGAATTATATGCTGAATGGTCAGAAGTTGTATCTACAAACTTCAGAGATGCTTC
TGGTCCAGCTATGACCGAGATTGGTGAACAGCCATGGGGTAGAGAATTTGCTTTGAGAGATCCAGCTGGA
AATTGTGTTCATTTTGTTGCTGAAGAACAAGATTAAGCTTTGAGACCACCCCAGGATACATAGATTACCA
CAACTCCGAGCCCTTCCACCTAGCGTGCTAACCACGCACGCTATTGTTGTATCCCATATAATGCAATCGT
AGTCTACCTGACTGTACTTAGAAATGTGGCTTCGCCTTTGCCCACGCACCTGATCGCTCCTCGTTTGCTT
TTAAGGACCGGACGAACCACAGAGCATTAGAAGGCTAGGTGGAGGCTCAGTGATGATAAGTCTGCGATGG
TGGATGCATGTGTCATGGTCATAGCTGTTTCCTGTGTGAAATTGTTATCCGCTCAGAGGGCACAATCCTA
TTCCGCGCTATCCGACAATCTCCAAGACATTAGGTGGAGTTCAGTTCGGCGTATGGCATATGTCGCTGGA
AAGAACATGTGAGCAAAAGGCCAGCAAAAGGCCAGGAACCGTAAAAAGGCCGCGTTGCTGGCGTTTTTCC
ATAGGCTCCGCCCCCCTGACGAGCATCACAAAAATCGACGCTCAAGTCAGAGGTGGCGAAACCCGACAGG
ACTATAAAGATACCAGGCGTTTCCCCCTGGAAGCTCCCTCGTGCGCTCTCCTGTTCCGACCCTGCCGCTT
ACCGGATACCTGTCCGCCTTTCTCCCTTCGGGAAGCGTGGCGCTTTCTCATAGCTCACGCTGTAGGTATC
TCAGTTCGGTGTAGGTCGTTCGCTCCAAGCTGGGCTGTGTGCACGAACCCCCCGTTCAGCCCGACCGCTG
CGCCTTATCCGGTAACTATCGTCTTGAGTCCAACCCGGTAAGACACGACTTATCGCCACTGGCAGCAGCC
ACTGGTAACAGGATTAGCAGAGCGAGGTATGTAGGCGGTGCTACAGAGTTCTTGAAGTGGTGGCCTAACT
ACGGCTACACTAGAAGAACAGTATTTGGTATCTGCGCTCTGCTGAAGCCAGTTACCTTCGGAAAAAGAGT
TGGTAGCTCTTGATCCGGCAAACAAACCACCGCTGGTAGCGGTGGTTTTTTTGTTTGCAAGCAGCAGATT
ACGCGCAGAAAAAAAGGATCTCAAGAAGATCCTTTGATCTTTTCTACGGGGTCTGACGCTCTATTCAACA
AAGCCGCCGTCCCGTCAAGTCAGCGTAAATGGGTAGGGGGCTTCAAATCGTCCCCCCATACGATATAAGT
TGTTACTAGTGCTTGGATTCTCACCAATAAAAAACGCCCGGCGGCAACCGAGCGTTCTGAACAAATCCAG
ATGGAGTTCTGAGGTCATTACTGGATCTATCAACAGGAGTCCAAGCGAGCTCGATATCAAATTACGCCCC
GCCCTGCCACTCATCGCAGTACTGTTGTAATTCATTAAGCATTCTGCCGACATGGAAGCCATCACAAACG
GCATGATGAACCTGAATCGCCAGCGGCATCAGCACCTTGTCGCCTTGCGTATAATATTTGCCCATGGTGA
AAACGGGGGCGAAGAAGTTGTCCATATTGGCCACGTTTAAATCAAAACTGGTGAAACTCACCCAGGGATT
GGCTGAGACGAAAAACATATTCTCAATAAACCCTTTAGGGAAATAGGCCAGGTTTTCACCGTAACACGCC
ACATCTTGCGAATATATGTGTAGAAACTGCCGGAAATCGTCGTGGTATTCACTCCAGAGCGATGAAAACG
TTTCAGTTTGCTCATGGAAAACGGTGTAACAAGGGTGAACACTATCCCATATCACCAGCTCACCGTCTTT
CATTGCCATACGAAATTCCGGATGAGCATTCATCAGGCGGGCAAGAATGTGAATAAAGGCCGGATAAAAC
TTGTGCTTATTTTTCTTTACGGTCTTTAAAAAGGCCGTAATATCCAGCTGAACGGTCTGGTTATAGGTAC
ATTGAGCAACTGACTGAAATGCCTCAAAATGTTCTTTACGATGCCATTGGGATATATCAACGGTGGTATA
TCCAGTGATTTTTTTCTCCATTTTAGCTTCCTTAGCTCCTGAAAATCTCGATAACTCAAAAAATACGCCC
GGTAGTGATCTTATTTCATTATGGTGAAAGTTGGAACCTCTTACGTGCCGATCAACGTCTCATTGATACC
TGAAACAAAACCCATCGTACGGCCAAGGAAGTCTCCAATAACTGTGATCCACCACAAGCGCCAGGGTTTT
CCCAGTCACGACGTTGTAAAACGACGGCCAGTCATGCATAATCCGCACGCATCTGGAATAAGGAAGTGCC
ATTCCGCCTGACCT
